Addgene plasmid #51815: pCS2+hSpCas9
Purpose: Encode hSpCas9 for in vitro transcription with Sp6
Depositing lab: Masato Kinoshita. Publication: Targeted mutagenesis using CRISPR/Cas system in medaka. Ansai S, Kinoshita M. Biol Open. 2014 Apr 11;3(5):362-71. doi: 10.1242/bio.20148177. PubMed 24728957.
Backbone
  Vector backbone: pCS2
  Backbone size w/o insert (bp): 4071
  Total vector size (bp): 8343
  Modifications to backbone: Cloned in hSpCas9 expression sequence
  Vector type: Mammalian Expression, CRISPR ; medaka, zebrafish
Growth in bacteria
  Bacterial resistance: Ampicillin, 100 μg/mL
  Growth temperature: 37°C
  Growth strain: DH5alpha
  Copy number: High Copy
Gene/Insert
  Gene/Insert name: humanized S.pyogenes Cas9 (alt names: SpCas9; hSpCas9)
  Insert size (bp): 4272
  Promoter: SP6
  Tag / fusion protein: 3xFLAG (N terminal on insert)
  Cloning method: Restriction Enzyme; 5′ cloning site BamHI (not destroyed); 3′ cloning site Xba I (not destroyed)
  Sequencing primers: 5′ SP6; 3′ T3
Resource information
  A portion of this plasmid was derived from a plasmid made by: Dr. Zhang produced the hSpCas9 gene, which has been deposited to Addgene (Plasmid 42230: pX330-U6-Chimeric_BB-CBh-hSpCas9 | Cong et al. Science. 3 Jan 2013).
Terms and licenses: Academic/Nonprofit Terms; Industry Terms: Not Available to Industry
Depositor comments: This plasmid is modified from pX330-U6-Chimeric BB-CBh-hSpCas9 originated from Feng Zhang Lab.
How to cite: pCS2+hSpCas9 was a gift from Masato Kinoshita (Addgene plasmid # 51815 ; http://n2t.net/addgene:51815 ; RRID:Addgene_51815)
