[The description below was written by a language model from this plasmid's Addgene catalogue record and pLannotate feature annotations shown in this document.]
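Description:
pCS2+hSpCas9 is an 8.3 kb plasmid built on the pCS2 backbone that carries a human codon-optimized Streptococcus pyogenes Cas9 coding sequence, intended mainly as a template for in vitro transcription of Cas9 mRNA with SP6 RNA polymerase. It is maintained in E. coli as a high-copy plasmid through a ColE1/pUC-type origin and selected with ampicillin via the β-lactamase gene. An f1 origin and remnants of the lac region (lac promoter and operator, plus lacZα and lacI fragments) are also present as backbone leftovers.

The roughly 4.3 kb insert was cloned between BamHI and XbaI sites, both retained, and derives from the Cas9 cassette of pX330-U6-Chimeric_BB-CBh-hSpCas9. The annotation splits the Cas9 open reading frame into contiguous N- and C-terminal portions, which together represent the full-length protein, followed in frame by a bipartite nucleoplasmin nuclear localization signal. The catalogue entry lists an N-terminal 3xFLAG tag. The feature table does not annotate it, although there is unannotated sequence between the SP6 promoter and the start of the Cas9 annotation. Upstream, the simian CMV IE94 enhancer/promoter runs to the end of the numbered circular sequence and so lies directly before the SP6 promoter. The same cassette can therefore be expressed from DNA in vertebrate cells or transcribed in vitro. An SV40 polyadenylation signal lies downstream of the coding sequence, though it is annotated on the opposite strand, and it is flanked by a T7 promoter fragment and a T3 promoter in reverse orientation.

The associated work used the construct for CRISPR/Cas targeted mutagenesis in medaka, and the record also lists zebrafish as a target organism. No guide RNA element is annotated on the plasmid.
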