Features (pLannotate 1.2.2; 17 found; start..end, strand, type, name):
     35..53      +  promoter       SP6 promoter: promoter for bacteriophage SP6 RNA polymerase
    211..1812    +  CDS            Cas9(N): N-terminal portion of Streptococcus pyogenes Cas9 (Zetsche et al., 2015)
   1813..4311    +  CDS            Cas9(C): C-terminal portion of Streptococcus pyogenes Cas9 (Zetsche et al., 2015)
   4312..4359    +  CDS            nucleoplasmin NLS: bipartite nuclear localization signal from nucleoplasmin
   4370..4387    -  promoter       T7 promoter (fragment): promoter for bacteriophage T7 RNA polymerase
   4392..4526    -  polyA_signal   SV40 poly(A) signal: SV40 polyadenylation signal
   4639..4657    -  promoter       T3 promoter: promoter for bacteriophage T3 RNA polymerase
   4702..4718    -  protein_bind   lac operator: The lac repressor binds to the lac operator to inhibit transcription in E. coli. This inhibition can be relieved by adding lactose or isopropyl-β-D-thiogalactopyranoside (IPTG). lac repressor encoded by lacI
   4726..4756    -  promoter       lac promoter: promoter for the E. coli lac operon
   4771..4792    -  protein_bind   CAP binding site: CAP binding activates transcription in the presence of cAMP. E. coli catabolite activator protein
   4805..4897    -  CDS            lacI (fragment): lac repressor; lacI; The lac repressor binds to the lac operator to inhibit transcription in E. coli. This inhibition can be relieved by adding lactose or isopropyl-β-D-thiogalactopyranoside (IPTG).
   5080..5668    -  rep_origin     ori: high-copy-number ColE1/pMB1/pBR322/pUC origin of replication
   5839..6699    -  CDS            AmpR: β-lactamase; bla; confers resistance to ampicillin, carbenicillin, and related antibiotics
   6700..6804    -  promoter       AmpR promoter: bla
   6857..7285    -  rep_origin     f1 ori (sequence partly withheld): f1 bacteriophage origin of replication; arrow indicates direction of (+) strand synthesis
   7290..7356    -  CDS            lacZα (fragment): LacZα fragment of β-galactosidase; lacZ fragment
   7359..8343    +  promoter       CMV IE94 promoter: enhancer/promoter region of simian cytomegalovirus major immediate early transcription unit IE94
>Addgene plasmid #51815 | pCS2+hSpCas9 | depositor full sequence | sequence record 79556 | pCS2+hSpCas9 sequence 8343 bps
CGCCATTCTGCCTGGGGACGTCGGAGCAAGCTTGATTTAGGTGACACTATAGAATACAAGCTACTTGTTC
TTTTTGCAGGATCCGCCACCATGGACTATAAGGACCACGACGGAGACTACAAGGATCATGATATTGATTA
CAAAGACGATGACGATAAGATGGCCCCAAAGAAGAAGCGGAAGGTCGGTATCCACGGAGTCCCAGCAGCC
GACAAGAAGTACAGCATCGGCCTGGACATCGGCACCAACTCTGTGGGCTGGGCCGTGATCACCGACGAGT
ACAAGGTGCCCAGCAAGAAATTCAAGGTGCTGGGCAACACCGACCGGCACAGCATCAAGAAGAACCTGAT
CGGAGCCCTGCTGTTCGACAGCGGCGAAACAGCCGAGGCCACCCGGCTGAAGAGAACCGCCAGAAGAAGA
TACACCAGACGGAAGAACCGGATCTGCTATCTGCAAGAGATCTTCAGCAACGAGATGGCCAAGGTGGACG
ACAGCTTCTTCCACAGACTGGAAGAGTCCTTCCTGGTGGAAGAGGATAAGAAGCACGAGCGGCACCCCAT
CTTCGGCAACATCGTGGACGAGGTGGCCTACCACGAGAAGTACCCCACCATCTACCACCTGAGAAAGAAA
CTGGTGGACAGCACCGACAAGGCCGACCTGCGGCTGATCTATCTGGCCCTGGCCCACATGATCAAGTTCC
GGGGCCACTTCCTGATCGAGGGCGACCTGAACCCCGACAACAGCGACGTGGACAAGCTGTTCATCCAGCT
GGTGCAGACCTACAACCAGCTGTTCGAGGAAAACCCCATCAACGCCAGCGGCGTGGACGCCAAGGCCATC
CTGTCTGCCAGACTGAGCAAGAGCAGACGGCTGGAAAATCTGATCGCCCAGCTGCCCGGCGAGAAGAAGA
ATGGCCTGTTCGGAAACCTGATTGCCCTGAGCCTGGGCCTGACCCCCAACTTCAAGAGCAACTTCGACCT
GGCCGAGGATGCCAAACTGCAGCTGAGCAAGGACACCTACGACGACGACCTGGACAACCTGCTGGCCCAG
ATCGGCGACCAGTACGCCGACCTGTTTCTGGCCGCCAAGAACCTGTCCGACGCCATCCTGCTGAGCGACA
TCCTGAGAGTGAACACCGAGATCACCAAGGCCCCCCTGAGCGCCTCTATGATCAAGAGATACGACGAGCA
CCACCAGGACCTGACCCTGCTGAAAGCTCTCGTGCGGCAGCAGCTGCCTGAGAAGTACAAAGAGATTTTC
TTCGACCAGAGCAAGAACGGCTACGCCGGCTACATTGACGGCGGAGCCAGCCAGGAAGAGTTCTACAAGT
TCATCAAGCCCATCCTGGAAAAGATGGACGGCACCGAGGAACTGCTCGTGAAGCTGAACAGAGAGGACCT
GCTGCGGAAGCAGCGGACCTTCGACAACGGCAGCATCCCCCACCAGATCCACCTGGGAGAGCTGCACGCC
ATTCTGCGGCGGCAGGAAGATTTTTACCCATTCCTGAAGGACAACCGGGAAAAGATCGAGAAGATCCTGA
CCTTCCGCATCCCCTACTACGTGGGCCCTCTGGCCAGGGGAAACAGCAGATTCGCCTGGATGACCAGAAA
GAGCGAGGAAACCATCACCCCCTGGAACTTCGAGGAAGTGGTGGACAAGGGCGCTTCCGCCCAGAGCTTC
ATCGAGCGGATGACCAACTTCGATAAGAACCTGCCCAACGAGAAGGTGCTGCCCAAGCACAGCCTGCTGT
ACGAGTACTTCACCGTGTATAACGAGCTGACCAAAGTGAAATACGTGACCGAGGGAATGAGAAAGCCCGC
CTTCCTGAGCGGCGAGCAGAAAAAGGCCATCGTGGACCTGCTGTTCAAGACCAACCGGAAAGTGACCGTG
AAGCAGCTGAAAGAGGACTACTTCAAGAAAATCGAGTGCTTCGACTCCGTGGAAATCTCCGGCGTGGAAG
ATCGGTTCAACGCCTCCCTGGGCACATACCACGATCTGCTGAAAATTATCAAGGACAAGGACTTCCTGGA
CAATGAGGAAAACGAGGACATTCTGGAAGATATCGTGCTGACCCTGACACTGTTTGAGGACAGAGAGATG
ATCGAGGAACGGCTGAAAACCTATGCCCACCTGTTCGACGACAAAGTGATGAAGCAGCTGAAGCGGCGGA
GATACACCGGCTGGGGCAGGCTGAGCCGGAAGCTGATCAACGGCATCCGGGACAAGCAGTCCGGCAAGAC
AATCCTGGATTTCCTGAAGTCCGACGGCTTCGCCAACAGAAACTTCATGCAGCTGATCCACGACGACAGC
CTGACCTTTAAAGAGGACATCCAGAAAGCCCAGGTGTCCGGCCAGGGCGATAGCCTGCACGAGCACATTG
CCAATCTGGCCGGCAGCCCCGCCATTAAGAAGGGCATCCTGCAGACAGTGAAGGTGGTGGACGAGCTCGT
GAAAGTGATGGGCCGGCACAAGCCCGAGAACATCGTGATCGAAATGGCCAGAGAGAACCAGACCACCCAG
AAGGGACAGAAGAACAGCCGCGAGAGAATGAAGCGGATCGAAGAGGGCATCAAAGAGCTGGGCAGCCAGA
TCCTGAAAGAACACCCCGTGGAAAACACCCAGCTGCAGAACGAGAAGCTGTACCTGTACTACCTGCAGAA
TGGGCGGGATATGTACGTGGACCAGGAACTGGACATCAACCGGCTGTCCGACTACGATGTGGACCATATC
GTGCCTCAGAGCTTTCTGAAGGACGACTCCATCGACAACAAGGTGCTGACCAGAAGCGACAAGAACCGGG
GCAAGAGCGACAACGTGCCCTCCGAAGAGGTCGTGAAGAAGATGAAGAACTACTGGCGGCAGCTGCTGAA
CGCCAAGCTGATTACCCAGAGAAAGTTCGACAATCTGACCAAGGCCGAGAGAGGCGGCCTGAGCGAACTG
GATAAGGCCGGCTTCATCAAGAGACAGCTGGTGGAAACCCGGCAGATCACAAAGCACGTGGCACAGATCC
TGGACTCCCGGATGAACACTAAGTACGACGAGAATGACAAGCTGATCCGGGAAGTGAAAGTGATCACCCT
GAAGTCCAAGCTGGTGTCCGATTTCCGGAAGGATTTCCAGTTTTACAAAGTGCGCGAGATCAACAACTAC
CACCACGCCCACGACGCCTACCTGAACGCCGTCGTGGGAACCGCCCTGATCAAAAAGTACCCTAAGCTGG
AAAGCGAGTTCGTGTACGGCGACTACAAGGTGTACGACGTGCGGAAGATGATCGCCAAGAGCGAGCAGGA
AATCGGCAAGGCTACCGCCAAGTACTTCTTCTACAGCAACATCATGAACTTTTTCAAGACCGAGATTACC
CTGGCCAACGGCGAGATCCGGAAGCGGCCTCTGATCGAGACAAACGGCGAAACCGGGGAGATCGTGTGGG
ATAAGGGCCGGGATTTTGCCACCGTGCGGAAAGTGCTGAGCATGCCCCAAGTGAATATCGTGAAAAAGAC
CGAGGTGCAGACAGGCGGCTTCAGCAAAGAGTCTATCCTGCCCAAGAGGAACAGCGATAAGCTGATCGCC
AGAAAGAAGGACTGGGACCCTAAGAAGTACGGCGGCTTCGACAGCCCCACCGTGGCCTATTCTGTGCTGG
TGGTGGCCAAAGTGGAAAAGGGCAAGTCCAAGAAACTGAAGAGTGTGAAAGAGCTGCTGGGGATCACCAT
CATGGAAAGAAGCAGCTTCGAGAAGAATCCCATCGACTTTCTGGAAGCCAAGGGCTACAAAGAAGTGAAA
AAGGACCTGATCATCAAGCTGCCTAAGTACTCCCTGTTCGAGCTGGAAAACGGCCGGAAGAGAATGCTGG
CCTCTGCCGGCGAACTGCAGAAGGGAAACGAACTGGCCCTGCCCTCCAAATATGTGAACTTCCTGTACCT
GGCCAGCCACTATGAGAAGCTGAAGGGCTCCCCCGAGGATAATGAGCAGAAACAGCTGTTTGTGGAACAG
CACAAGCACTACCTGGACGAGATCATCGAGCAGATCAGCGAGTTCTCCAAGAGAGTGATCCTGGCCGACG
CTAATCTGGACAAAGTGCTGTCCGCCTACAACAAGCACCGGGATAAGCCCATCAGAGAGCAGGCCGAGAA
TATCATCCACCTGTTTACCCTGACCAATCTGGGAGCCCCTGCCGCCTTCAAGTACTTTGACACCACCATC
GACCGGAAGAGGTACACCAGCACCAAAGAGGTGCTGGACGCCACCCTGATCCACCAGAGCATCACCGGCC
TGTACGAGACACGGATCGACCTGTCTCAGCTGGGAGGCGACAAAAGGCCGGCGGCCACGAAAAAGGCCGG
CCAGGCAAAAAAGAAAAAGTAATCTAGAACTATAGTGAGTCGTATTACGTAGATCCAGACATGATAAGAT
ACATTGATGAGTTTGGACAAACCACAACTAGAATGCAGTGAAAAAAATGCTTTATTTGTGAAATTTGTGA
TGCTATTGCTTTATTTGTAACCATTATAAGCTGCAATAAACAAGTTAACAACAACAATTGCATTCATTTT
ATGTTTCAGGTTCAGGGGGAGGTGTGGGAGGTTTTTTAATTCGCGGCCGCGGCGCCAATGCATTGGGCCC
GGTACCCAGCTTTTGTTCCCTTTAGTGAGGGTTAATTGCGCGCTTGGCGTAATCATGGTCATAGCTGTTT
CCTGTGTGAAATTGTTATCCGCTCACAATTCCACACAACATACGAGCCGGAAGCATAAAGTGTAAAGCCT
GGGGTGCCTAATGAGTGAGCTAACTCACATTAATTGCGTTGCGCTCACTGCCCGCTTTCCAGTCGGGAAA
CCTGTCGTGCCAGCTGCATTAATGAATCGGCCAACGCGCGGGGAGAGGCGGTTTGCGTATTGGGCGCTCT
TCCGCTTCCTCGCTCACTGACTCGCTGCGCTCGGTCGTTCGGCTGCGGCGAGCGGTATCAGCTCACTCAA
AGGCGGTAATACGGTTATCCACAGAATCAGGGGATAACGCAGGAAAGAACATGTGAGCAAAAGGCCAGCA
AAAGGCCAGGAACCGTAAAAAGGCCGCGTTGCTGGCGTTTTTCCATAGGCTCCGCCCCCCTGACGAGCAT
CACAAAAATCGACGCTCAAGTCAGAGGTGGCGAAACCCGACAGGACTATAAAGATACCAGGCGTTTCCCC
CTGGAAGCTCCCTCGTGCGCTCTCCTGTTCCGACCCTGCCGCTTACCGGATACCTGTCCGCCTTTCTCCC
TTCGGGAAGCGTGGCGCTTTCTCATAGCTCACGCTGTAGGTATCTCAGTTCGGTGTAGGTCGTTCGCTCC
AAGCTGGGCTGTGTGCACGAACCCCCCGTTCAGCCCGACCGCTGCGCCTTATCCGGTAACTATCGTCTTG
AGTCCAACCCGGTAAGACACGACTTATCGCCACTGGCAGCAGCCACTGGTAACAGGATTAGCAGAGCGAG
GTATGTAGGCGGTGCTACAGAGTTCTTGAAGTGGTGGCCTAACTACGGCTACACTAGAAGGACAGTATTT
GGTATCTGCGCTCTGCTGAAGCCAGTTACCTTCGGAAAAAGAGTTGGTAGCTCTTGATCCGGCAAACAAA
CCACCGCTGGTAGCGGTGGTTTTTTTGTTTGCAAGCAGCAGATTACGCGCAGAAAAAAAGGATCTCAAGA
AGATCCTTTGATCTTTTCTACGGGGTCTGACGCTCAGTGGAACGAAAACTCACGTTAAGGGATTTTGGTC
ATGAGATTATCAAAAAGGATCTTCACCTAGATCCTTTTAAATTAAAAATGAAGTTTTAAATCAATCTAAA
GTATATATGAGTAAACTTGGTCTGACAGTTACCAATGCTTAATCAGTGAGGCACCTATCTCAGCGATCTG
TCTATTTCGTTCATCCATAGTTGCCTGACTCCCCGTCGTGTAGATAACTACGATACGGGAGGGCTTACCA
TCTGGCCCCAGTGCTGCAATGATACCGCGAGACCCACGCTCACCGGCTCCAGATTTATCAGCAATAAACC
AGCCAGCCGGAAGGGCCGAGCGCAGAAGTGGTCCTGCAACTTTATCCGCCTCCATCCAGTCTATTAATTG
TTGCCGGGAAGCTAGAGTAAGTAGTTCGCCAGTTAATAGTTTGCGCAACGTTGTTGCCATTGCTACAGGC
ATCGTGGTGTCACGCTCGTCGTTTGGTATGGCTTCATTCAGCTCCGGTTCCCAACGATCAAGGCGAGTTA
CATGATCCCCCATGTTGTGCAAAAAAGCGGTTAGCTCCTTCGGTCCTCCGATCGTTGTCAGAAGTAAGTT
GGCCGCAGTGTTATCACTCATGGTTATGGCAGCACTGCATAATTCTCTTACTGTCATGCCATCCGTAAGA
TGCTTTTCTGTGACTGGTGAGTACTCAACCAAGTCATTCTGAGAATAGTGTATGCGGCGACCGAGTTGCT
CTTGCCCGGCGTCAATACGGGATAATACCGCGCCACATAGCAGAACTTTAAAAGTGCTCATCATTGGAAA
ACGTTCTTCGGGGCGAAAACTCTCAAGGATCTTACCGCTGTTGAGATCCAGTTCGATGTAACCCACTCGT
GCACCCAACTGATCTTCAGCATCTTTTACTTTCACCAGCGTTTCTGGGTGAGCAAAAACAGGAAGGCAAA
ATGCCGCAAAAAAGGGAATAAGGGCGACACGGAAATGTTGAATACTCATACTCTTCCTTTTTCAATATTA
TTGAAGCATTTATCAGGGTTATTGTCTCATGAGCGGATACATATTTGAATGTATTTAGAAAAATAAACAA
ATAGGGGTTCCGCGCACATTTCCCCGAAAAGTGCCACCTAAATTGTAAGCGTTAATATTTTGTTAAAATT
CGCGTTAAATTTTTGTTAAATCAGCTCATTTTTTAACCAATAGGCCGAAATCGGCAAAATCCCTTATAAA
TCAAAAGAATAGACCGAGATAGGGT
[37 nt withheld, positions 6956-6992]
AAAGAACGTGGACTCCAACGTCAAAGG
[49 nt withheld, positions 7020-7068]
T
[91 nt withheld, positions 7070-7160]
G
[124 nt withheld, positions 7162-7285]
CCCATTCGCCATTCAGGCTGCGCAACTGTTGGGAAGGGCGATCGGTGCGGGCCTCTTCGCTATTACGCCA
GTCGACCATAGCCAATTCAATATGGCGTATATGGACTCATGCCAATTCAATATGGTGGATCTGGACCTGT
GCCAATTCAATATGGCGTATATGGACTCGTGCCAATTCAATATGGTGGATCTGGACCCCAGCCAATTCAA
TATGGCGGACTTGGCACCATGCCAATTCAATATGGCGGACTTGGCACTGTGCCAACTGGGGAGGGGTCTA
CTTGGCACGGTGCCAAGTTTGAGGAGGGGTCTTGGCCCTGTGCCAAGTCCGCCATATTGAATTGGCATGG
TGCCAATAATGGCGGCCATATTGGCTATATGCCAGGATCAATATATAGGCAATATCCAATATGGCCCTAT
GCCAATATGGCTATTGGCCAGGTTCAATACTATGTATTGGCCCTATGCCATATAGTATTCCATATATGGG
TTTTCCTATTGACGTAGATAGCCCCTCCCAATGGGCGGTCCCATATACCATATATGGGGCTTCCTAATAC
CGCCCATAGCCACTCCCCCATTGACGTCAATGGTCTCTATATATGGTCTTTCCTATTGACGTCATATGGG
CGGTCCTATTGACGTATATGGCGCCTCCCCCATTGACGTCAATTACGGTAAATGGCCCGCCTGGCTCAAT
GCCCATTGACGTCAATAGGACCACCCACCATTGACGTCAATGGGATGGCTCATTGCCCATTCATATCCGT
TCTCACGCCCCCTATTGACGTCAATGACGGTAAATGGCCCACTTGGCAGTACATCAATATCTATTAATAG
TAACTTGGCAAGTACATTACTATTGGAAGGACGCCAGGGTACATTGGCAGTACTCCCATTGACGTCAATG
GCGGTAAATGGCCCGCGATGGCTGCCAAGTACATCCCCATTGACGTCAATGGGGAGGGGCAATGACGCAA
ATGGGCGTTCCATTGACGTAAATGGGCGGTAGGCGTGCCTAATGGGAGGTCTATATAAGCAATGCTCGTT
TAGGGAAC
