>Addgene plasmid #51815 | pCS2+hSpCas9 | addgene partial sequence | sequence record 82062 | EBV-rev 5'-GTGGTTTGTCCAAACTCATC-3'
ACGACTCACTATAGTTCTAGATTACTTTTTCTTTTTTGCCTGGCCGGCCTTTTTCGTGGCCGCCGGCCTT
TTGTCGCCTCCCAGCTGAGACAGGTCGATCCGTGTCTCGTACAGGCCGGTGATGCTCTGGTGGATCAGGG
TGGCGTCCAGCACCTCTTTGGTGCTGGTGTACCTCTTCCGGTCGATGGTGGTGTCAAAGTACTTGAAGGC
GGCAGGGGCTCCCAGATTGGTCAGGGTAAACAGGTGGATGATATTCTCGGCCTGCTCTCTGATGGGCTTA
TCCCGGTGCTTGTTGTAGGCGGACAGCACTTTGTCCAGATTAGCGTCGGCCAGGATCACTCTCTTGGAGA
ACTCGCTGATCTGCTCGATGATCTCGTCCAGGTAGTGCTTGTGCTGTTCCACAAACAGCTGTTTCTGCTC
ATTATCCTCGGGGGAGCCCTTCAGCTTCTCATAGTGGCTGGCCAGGTACAGGAAGTTCACATATTTGGAG
GGCAGGGCCAGTTCGTTTCCCTTCTGCAGTTCGCCGGCAGAGGCCAGCATTCTCTTCCGGCCGTTTTCCA
GCTCGAACAGGGAGTACTTAGGCAGCTTGATGATCAGGTCCTTTTTCACTTCTTTGTAGCCCTTGGCTTC
CAGAAAGTCGATGGGATTCTTCTCGAAGCTGCTTCTTTCCATGATGGTGATCCCCAGCAGCTCTTTCACA
CTCTTCAGTTTCTTGGACTTGCCCTTTTCCACTTTGGCCACCACCAGCACAGAATAGGCCACGGTGGGGC
TGTCGAAGCCGCCGTACTTCTTAGGGTCCCAGTCCTTCTTTCTGGCGATCAGCTTATCGCTGTTCCTCTT
GGGCAGGATAGACTCTTTGCTGAAGCCGCCTGTCTGCACCTCGGTCTTTTT
