>Addgene plasmid #51815 | pCS2+hSpCas9 | addgene partial sequence | sequence record 82063 | dCas9-R2 5'-GGGTTTCCACCAGCTGTCTC-3'
CGCCTCTCTCGGCCTTGGTCAGATTGTCGAACTTTCTCTGGGTAATCAGCTTGGCGTTCAGCAGCTGCCG
CCAGTAGTTCTTCATCTTCTTCACGACCTCTTCGGAGGGCACGTTGTCGCTCTTGCCCCGGTTCTTGTCG
CTTCTGGTCAGCACCTTGTTGTCGATGGAGTCGTCCTTCAGAAAGCTCTGAGGCACGATATGGTCCACAT
CGTAGTCGGACAGCCGGTTGATGTCCAGTTCCTGGTCCACGTACATATCCCGCCCATTCTGCAGGTAGTA
CAGGTACAGCTTCTCGTTCTGCAGCTGGGTGTTTTCCACGGGGTGTTCTTTCAGGATCTGGCTGCCCAGC
TCTTTGATGCCCTCTTCGATCCGCTTCATTCTCTCGCGGCTGTTCTTCTGTCCCTTCTGGGTGGTCTGGT
TCTCTCTGGCCATTTCGATCACGATGTTCTCGGGCTTGTGCCGGCCCATCACTTTCACGAGCTCGTCCAC
CACCTTCACTGTCTGCAGGATGCCCTTCTTAATGGCGGGGCTGCCGGCCAGATTGGCAATGTGCTCGTGC
AGGCTATCGCCCTGGCCGGACACCTGGGCTTTCTGGATGTCCTCTTTAAAGGTCAGGCTGTCGTCGTGGA
TCAGCTGCATGAAGTTTCTGTTGGCGAAGCCGTCGGACTTCAGGAAATCCAGGATTGTCTTGCCGGACTG
CTTGTCCCGGATGCCGTTGATCAGCTTCCGGCTCAGCCTGCCCCAGCCGGTGTATCTCCGCCGCTTCAGC
TGCTTCATCACTTTGTCGTCGAACAGGTGGGCATAGGTTTTCAGCCGTTCCTCGATCATCTCTCTGTCCT
CAAACAGTGTCAGGGTCAGCACGATATCTTCCAGAATGTCCT
