LOCUS       Exported 891 bp ds-DNA linear SYN 19-MAY-2021
DEFINITION  Encode hSpCas9 for in vitro transcription with Sp6.
ACCESSION   .
VERSION     .
KEYWORDS    pCS2+hSpCas9
SOURCE      synthetic DNA construct
  ORGANISM  synthetic DNA construct
REFERENCE   1 (bases 1 to 891)
  AUTHORS   Ansai S, Kinoshita M
  TITLE     Targeted mutagenesis using CRISPR/Cas system in medaka.
  JOURNAL   Biol Open. 2014 Apr 11;3(5):362-71. doi: 10.1242/bio.20148177.
  PUBMED    24728957
REFERENCE   2 (bases 1 to 891)
  AUTHORS   .
  TITLE     Direct Submission
  JOURNAL   Exported May 19, 2021 from SnapGene Server 1.1.58
            http://www.snapgene.com
FEATURES             Location/Qualifiers
     source          1..891
                     /organism="synthetic DNA construct"
                     /mol_type="other DNA"
     promoter        37..55
                     /label=SP6 promoter
                     /note="promoter for bacteriophage SP6 RNA polymerase"
     primer_bind     37..54
                     /label=SP6
                     /note="SP6 promoter, forward primer"
     regulatory      87..96
                     /regulatory_class="other"
                     /note="vertebrate consensus sequence for strong initiation
                     of translation (Kozak, 1987)"
     CDS             96..161
                     /codon_start=1
                     /product="three tandem FLAG(R) epitope tags, followed by an
                     enterokinase cleavage site"
                     /label=3xFLAG
                     /translation="DYKDHDGDYKDHDIDYKDDDDK"
     CDS             168..188
                     /codon_start=1
                     /product="nuclear localization signal of SV40 (simian virus
                     40) large T antigen"
                     /label=SV40 NLS
                     /translation="PKKKRKV"
ORIGIN
        1 accgccattc tgcctgggga cgtcggagca agcttgattt aggtgacact atagaataca
       61 agctacttgt tctttttgca ggatccgcca ccatggacta taaggaccac gacggagact
      121 acaaggatca tgatattgat tacaaagacg atgacgataa gatggcccca aagaagaagc
      181 ggaaggtcgg tatccacgga gtcccagcag ccgacaagaa gtacagcatc ggcctggaca
      241 tcggcaccaa ctctgtgggc tgggccgtga tcaccgacga gtacaaggtg cccagcaaga
      301 aattcaaggt gctgggcaac accgaccggc acagcatcaa gaagaacctg atcggagccc
      361 tgctgttcga cagcggcgaa acagccgagg ccacccggct gaagagaacc gccagaagaa
      421 gatacaccag acggaagaac cggatctgct atctgcaaga gatcttcagc aacgagatgg
      481 ccaaggtgga cgacagcttc ttccacagac tggaagagtc cttcctggtg gaagaggata
      541 agaagcacga gcggcacccc atcttcggca acatcgtgga cgaggtggcc taccacgaga
      601 agtaccccac catctaccac ctgagaaaga aactggtgga cagcaccgac aaggccgacc
      661 tgcggctgat ctatctggcc ctggcccaca tgatcaagtt ccggggccac ttcctgatcg
      721 agggcgacct gaaccccgac aacagcgacg tggacaagct gttcatccag ctggtgcaga
      781 cctacaacca gctgttcgag gaaaacccca tcaacgccag cggcgtggac gccaaggcca
      841 tcctgtctgc cagactgagc aagagcagac ggctggaaaa tctgatcgcc c
//
